Addgene plasmid #182860: mEYFP-(L)-mApple
Purpose: Hetero-dimer expression vector
Depositing lab: Salvatore Chiantia. Depositing organization: Universitaet Potsdam. Publication: Multicolor fluorescence fluctuation spectroscopy in living cells via spectral detection. Dunsing V, Petrich A, Chiantia S. Elife. 2021 Sep 8;10. pii: 69687. doi: 10.7554/eLife.69687. PubMed 34494547.
Backbone
  Vector backbone: pcDNA3.1+
  Vector type: Mammalian Expression
Growth in bacteria
  Bacterial resistance: Ampicillin, 100 μg/mL
  Growth temperature: 37°C
  Growth strain: DH5alpha
  Copy number: High Copy
Gene/Insert
  Gene/Insert name: mEYFP-mApple
  Species: Other
  Cloning method: Restriction Enzyme; 5′ cloning site Unknown (unknown if destroyed); 3′ cloning site Unknown (unknown if destroyed)
Terms and licenses: Academic/Nonprofit Terms; Industry Terms: Not Available to Industry
How to cite: mEYFP-(L)-mApple was a gift from Salvatore Chiantia (Addgene plasmid # 182860 ; http://n2t.net/addgene:182860 ; RRID:Addgene_182860)
