[The description below was written by a language model from this plasmid's Addgene catalogue record and pLannotate feature annotations shown in this document.]
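Description:
mEYFP-(L)-mApple is a mammalian expression plasmid built on the pcDNA3.1+ backbone that encodes a tandem fusion of two spectrally distinct monomeric fluorescent proteins. It is propagated in E. coli as a high-copy plasmid through a ColE1/pUC-type origin and selected with ampicillin via the β-lactamase gene and its own promoter. The sequenced record is 5,380 nt.

Expression in mammalian cells is driven by the human cytomegalovirus immediate-early enhancer and promoter, with a T7 promoter just downstream that could support in vitro transcription. The payload consists of the yellow Aequorea-derived mEYFP coding sequence followed, after a gap of about 50 nt that presumably corresponds to the linker denoted "(L)" in the name, by the red Discosoma-derived mApple coding sequence. The two proteins are therefore expected to be produced as a single polypeptide in fixed one-to-one stoichiometry, which is what the catalogue means by a hetero-dimer expression vector.

Downstream of the insert the annotation shows only fragments of the neomycin/G418 resistance gene and a bleomycin-binding protein gene, followed by an SV40 polyadenylation signal. No SV40 promoter or BGH polyadenylation signal is annotated, so the usual pcDNA3.1 mammalian selection cassette appears to be truncated, and G418 selection should not be assumed. A short annotated HIV-1 LTR fragment and the lac-region remnants appear to be incidental backbone matches.

The associated work concerns multicolour fluorescence fluctuation spectroscopy in living cells with spectral detection. In that setting, a covalently linked two-colour construct like this would typically serve as a positive control for cross-correlation between the yellow and red channels, although the record does not state this role explicitly.
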