Features (pLannotate 1.2.2; 17 found; start..end, strand, type, name):
     19..71      -  misc_feature   bom (fragment): basis of mobility region from pBR322
    226..605     +  enhancer       CMV enhancer: human cytomegalovirus immediate early enhancer
    606..809     +  promoter       CMV promoter: human cytomegalovirus (CMV) immediate early promoter
    805..838     +  LTR            5' LTR (truncated) (fragment): truncated 5' long terminal repeat (LTR) from HIV-1
    854..872     +  promoter       T7 promoter: promoter for bacteriophage T7 RNA polymerase
    912..1628    +  CDS            mEYFP: mEYFP is a basic (constitutively fluorescent) yellow fluorescent protein published in 2002, derived from Aequorea victoria. It is reported to be a very rapidly-maturing monomer.
   1680..2387    +  CDS            mApple: mApple is a basic (constitutively fluorescent) red fluorescent protein published in 2008, derived from Discosoma sp.. It is reported to be a rapidly-maturing monomer with high acid sensitivity.
   2450..2870    +  CDS            NeoR/KanR (fragment): aminoglycoside phosphotransferase from Tn5; aph(3')-II (or nptII); confers resistance to neomycin, kanamycin, and G418 (Geneticin®)
   2891..3049    +  CDS            ble (fragment): BLE_KLEPN - Experimental evidence at protein level: Swiss-Prot protein existence level 1. Binding protein with a strong affinity to the bleomycin family of antibiotics. Binds to CL990; an antimitotic-antibiotic compound. From Klebsiella pneumoniae.
   3044..3165    +  polyA_signal   SV40 poly(A) signal: SV40 polyadenylation signal
   3238..3254    -  protein_bind   lac operator: The lac repressor binds to the lac operator to inhibit transcription in E. coli. This inhibition can be relieved by adding lactose or isopropyl-β-D-thiogalactopyranoside (IPTG). lac repressor encoded by lacI
   3262..3292    -  promoter       lac promoter: promoter for the E. coli lac operon
   3307..3328    -  protein_bind   CAP binding site: CAP binding activates transcription in the presence of cAMP. E. coli catabolite activator protein
   3341..3433    -  CDS            lacI (fragment): lac repressor; lacI; The lac repressor binds to the lac operator to inhibit transcription in E. coli. This inhibition can be relieved by adding lactose or isopropyl-β-D-thiogalactopyranoside (IPTG).
   3616..4204    -  rep_origin     ori: high-copy-number ColE1/pMB1/pBR322/pUC origin of replication
   4375..5235    -  CDS            AmpR: β-lactamase; bla; confers resistance to ampicillin, carbenicillin, and related antibiotics
   5236..5340    -  promoter       AmpR promoter: bla
>Addgene plasmid #182860 | mEYFP-(L)-mApple | addgene full sequence | sequence record 360031 | Addgene NGS Result
GGAGATCTCCCGATCCCCTATGGTGCACTCTCAGTACAATCTGCTCTGATGCCGCATAGTTAAGCCAGTA
TCTGCTCCCTGCTTGTGTGTTGGAGGTCGCTGAGTAGTGCGCGAGCAAAATTTAAGCTACAACAAGGCAA
GGCTTGACCGACAATTGCATGAAGAATCTGCTTAGGGTTAGGCGTTTTGCGCTGCTTCGCGATGTACGGG
CCAGATATACGCGTTGACATTGATTATTGACTAGTTATTAATAGTAATCAATTACGGGGTCATTAGTTCA
TAGCCCATATATGGAGTTCCGCGTTACATAACTTACGGTAAATGGCCCGCCTGGCTGACCGCCCAACGAC
CCCCGCCCATTGACGTCAATAATGACGTATGTTCCCATAGTAACGCCAATAGGGACTTTCCATTGACGTC
AATGGGTGGAGTATTTACGGTAAACTGCCCACTTGGCAGTACATCAAGTGTATCATATGCCAAGTACGCC
CCCTATTGACGTCAATGACGGTAAATGGCCCGCCTGGCATTATGCCCAGTACATGACCTTATGGGACTTT
CCTACTTGGCAGTACATCTACGTATTAGTCATCGCTATTACCATGGTGATGCGGTTTTGGCAGTACATCA
ATGGGCGTGGATAGCGGTTTGACTCACGGGGATTTCCAAGTCTCCACCCCATTGACGTCAATGGGAGTTT
GTTTTGGCACCAAAATCAACGGGACTTTCCAAAATGTCGTAACAACTCCGCCCCATTGACGCAAATGGGC
GGTAGGCGTGTACGGTGGGAGGTCTATATAAGCAGAGCTCTCTGGCTAACTAGAGAACCCACTGCTTACT
GGCTTATCGAAATTAATACGACTCACTATAGGGAGACCCAAGCTGGCTAGCACGATGAACCGGTCGCCAC
CATGGTGAGCAAGGGCGAGGAGCTGTTCACCGGGGTGGTGCCCATCCTGGTCGAGCTGGACGGCGACGTA
AACGGCCACAAGTTCAGCGTGTCCGGCGAGGGCGAGGGCGATGCCACCTACGGCAAGCTGACCCTGAAGT
TCATCTGCACCACCGGCAAGCTGCCCGTGCCCTGGCCCACCCTCGTGACCACCTTCGGCTACGGCCTGCA
GTGCTTCGCCCGCTACCCCGACCACATGAAGCAGCACGACTTCTTCAAGTCCGCCATGCCCGAAGGCTAC
GTCCAGGAGCGCACCATCTTCTTCAAGGACGACGGCAACTACAAGACCCGCGCCGAGGTGAAGTTCGAGG
GCGACACCCTGGTGAACCGCATCGAGCTGAAGGGCATCGACTTCAAGGAGGACGGCAACATCCTGGGGCA
CAAGCTGGAGTACAACTACAACAGCCACAACGTCTATATCATGGCCGACAAGCAGAAGAACGGCATCAAG
GTGAACTTCAAGATCCGCCACAACATCGAGGACGGCAGCGTGCAGCTCGCCGACCACTACCAGCAGAACA
CCCCCATCGGCGACGGCCCCGTGCTGCTGCCCGACAACCACTACCTGAGCTACCAGTCCAAACTGAGCAA
AGACCCCAACGAGAAGCGCGATCACATGGTCCTGCTGGAGTTCGTGACCGCCGCCGGGATCACTCTCGGC
ATGGACGAGCTGTACAAGCCGCCTGCCGCTGCACCACCGGTCTTAAGCTTGGTACCGAGCTCGGATCCCA
TGGTGAGCAAGGGCGAGGAGAATAACATGGCCATCATCAAGGAGTTCATGCGCTTCAAGGTGCACATGGA
GGGCTCCGTGAACGGCCACGAGTTCGAGATCGAGGGCGAGGGCGAGGGCCGCCCCTACGAGGCCTTTCAG
ACCGCTAAGCTGAAGGTGACCAAGGGTGGCCCCCTGCCCTTCGCCTGGGACATCCTGTCCCCTCAGTTCA
TGTACGGCTCCAAGGTCTACATTAAGCACCCAGCCGACATCCCCGACTACTTCAAGCTGTCCTTCCCCGA
GGGCTTCAGGTGGGAGCGCGTGATGAACTTCGAGGACGGCGGCATTATTCACGTTAACCAGGACTCCTCC
CTGCAGGACGGCGTGTTCATCTACAAGGTGAAGCTGCGCGGCACCAACTTCCCCTCCGACGGCCCCGTAA
TGCAGAAGAAGACCATGGGCTGGGAGGCCTCCGAGGAGCGGATGTACCCCGAGGACGGCGCCCTGAAGAG
CGAGATCAAGAAGAGGCTGAAGCTGAAGGACGGCGGCCACTACGCCGCCGAGGTCAAGACCACCTACAAG
GCCAAGAAGCCCGTGCAGCTGCCCGGCGCCTACATCGTCGACATCAAGTTGGACATCGTGTCCCACAACG
AGGACTACACCATCGTGGAACAGTACGAACGCGCCGAGGGCCGCCACTCCACCGGCGGCATGGACGAGCT
GTACAAGGGTGGCGGAGGGTCCGAATTCTGCAGATATCCAGCACAGTGGCGGCCGCTCGAGTCTAGAGGG
CTTGATCCGGCTACCTGCCCATTCGACCACCAAGCGAAACATCGCATCGAGCGAGCACGTACTCGGATGG
AAGCCGGTCTTGTCGATCAGGATGATCTGGACGAAGAGCATCAGGGGCTCGCGCCAGCCGAACTGTTCGC
CAGGCTCAAGGCGCGCATGCCCGACGGCGAGGATCTCGTCGTGACCCATGGCGATGCCTGCTTGCCGAAT
ATCATGGTGGAAAATGGCCGCTTTTCTGGATTCATCGACTGTGGCCGGCTGGGTGTGGCGGACCGCTATC
AGGACATAGCGTTGGCTACCCGTGATATTGCTGAAGAGCTTGGCGGCGAATGGGCTGACCGCTTCCTCGT
GCTTTACGGTATCGCCGCTCCCGATTCGCAGCGCATCGCCTTCTATCGCCTTCTTGACGAGTTCTTCTGA
GCGGGACTCTGGGGTTCGAAATGACCGACCAAGCGACGCCCAACCTGCCATCACGAGATTTCGATTCCAC
CGCCGCCTTCTATGAAAGGTTGGGCTTCGGAATCGTTTTCCGGGACGCCGGCTGGATGATCCTCCAGCGC
GGGGATCTCATGCTGGAGTTCTTCGCCCACCCCAACTTGTTTATTGCAGCTTATAATGGTTACAAATAAA
GCAATAGCATCACAAATTTCACAAATAAAGCATTTTTTTCACTGCATTCTAGTTGTGGTTTGTCCAAACT
CATCAATGTATCTTATCATGTCTGTATACCGTCGACCTCTAGCTAGAGCTTGGCGTAATCATGGTCATAG
CTGTTTCCTGTGTGAAATTGTTATCCGCTCACAATTCCACACAACATACGAGCCGGAAGCATAAAGTGTA
AAGCCTGGGGTGCCTAATGAGTGAGCTAACTCACATTAATTGCGTTGCGCTCACTGCCCGCTTTCCAGTC
GGGAAACCTGTCGTGCCAGCTGCATTAATGAATCGGCCAACGCGCGGGGAGAGGCGGTTTGCGTATTGGG
CGCTCTTCCGCTTCCTCGCTCACTGACTCGCTGCGCTCGGTCGTTCGGCTGCGGCGAGCGGTATCAGCTC
ACTCAAAGGCGGTAATACGGTTATCCACAGAATCAGGGGATAACGCAGGAAAGAACATGTGAGCAAAAGG
CCAGCAAAAGGCCAGGAACCGTAAAAAGGCCGCGTTGCTGGCGTTTTTCCATAGGCTCCGCCCCCCTGAC
GAGCATCACAAAAATCGACGCTCAAGTCAGAGGTGGCGAAACCCGACAGGACTATAAAGATACCAGGCGT
TTCCCCCTGGAAGCTCCCTCGTGCGCTCTCCTGTTCCGACCCTGCCGCTTACCGGATACCTGTCCGCCTT
TCTCCCTTCGGGAAGCGTGGCGCTTTCTCATAGCTCACGCTGTAGGTATCTCAGTTCGGTGTAGGTCGTT
CGCTCCAAGCTGGGCTGTGTGCACGAACCCCCCGTTCAGCCCGACCGCTGCGCCTTATCCGGTAACTATC
GTCTTGAGTCCAACCCGGTAAGACACGACTTATCGCCACTGGCAGCAGCCACTGGTAACAGGATTAGCAG
AGCGAGGTATGTAGGCGGTGCTACAGAGTTCTTGAAGTGGTGGCCTAACTACGGCTACACTAGAAGAACA
GTATTTGGTATCTGCGCTCTGCTGAAGCCAGTTACCTTCGGAAAAAGAGTTGGTAGCTCTTGATCCGGCA
AACAAACCACCGCTGGTAGCGGTGGTTTTTTTGTTTGCAAGCAGCAGATTACGCGCAGAAAAAAAGGATC
TCAAGAAGATCCTTTGATCTTTTCTACGGGGTCTGACGCTCAGTGGAACGAAAACTCACGTTAAGGGATT
TTGGTCATGAGATTATCAAAAAGGATCTTCACCTAGATCCTTTTAAATTAAAAATGAAGTTTTAAATCAA
TCTAAAGTATATATGAGTAAACTTGGTCTGACAGTTACCAATGCTTAATCAGTGAGGCACCTATCTCAGC
GATCTGTCTATTTCGTTCATCCATAGTTGCCTGACTCCCCGTCGTGTAGATAACTACGATACGGGAGGGC
TTACCATCTGGCCCCAGTGCTGCAATGATACCGCGAGACCCACGCTCACCGGCTCCAGATTTATCAGCAA
TAAACCAGCCAGCCGGAAGGGCCGAGCGCAGAAGTGGTCCTGCAACTTTATCCGCCTCCATCCAGTCTAT
TAATTGTTGCCGGGAAGCTAGAGTAAGTAGTTCGCCAGTTAATAGTTTGCGCAACGTTGTTGCCATTGCT
ACAGGCATCGTGGTGTCACGCTCGTCGTTTGGTATGGCTTCATTCAGCTCCGGTTCCCAACGATCAAGGC
GAGTTACATGATCCCCCATGTTGTGCAAAAAAGCGGTTAGCTCCTTCGGTCCTCCGATCGTTGTCAGAAG
TAAGTTGGCCGCAGTGTTATCACTCATGGTTATGGCAGCACTGCATAATTCTCTTACTGTCATGCCATCC
GTAAGATGCTTTTCTGTGACTGGTGAGTACTCAACCAAGTCATTCTGAGAATAGTGTATGCGGCGACCGA
GTTGCTCTTGCCCGGCGTCAATACGGGATAATACCGCGCCACATAGCAGAACTTTAAAAGTGCTCATCAT
TGGAAAACGTTCTTCGGGGCGAAAACTCTCAAGGATCTTACCGCTGTTGAGATCCAGTTCGATGTAACCC
ACTCGTGCACCCAACTGATCTTCAGCATCTTTTACTTTCACCAGCGTTTCTGGGTGAGCAAAAACAGGAA
GGCAAAATGCCGCAAAAAAGGGAATAAGGGCGACACGGAAATGTTGAATACTCATACTCTTCCTTTTTCA
ATATTATTGAAGCATTTATCAGGGTTATTGTCTCATGAGCGGATACATATTTGAATGTATTTAGAAAAAT
AAACAAATAGGGGTTCCGCGCACATTTCCCCGAAAAGTGCCACCTGACGTCGACGGATCG
